>Addgene plasmid #11726 | pGL3-p300 reporter | addgene full sequence | sequence record 129568 | Addgene assembled full plasmid sequence
AGCGCTGCCGGCACCTGTCCTACGAGTTGCATGATAAAGAAGACAGTCATAAGTGCGGCGACGATAGTCA
TGCCCCGCGCCCACCGGAAGGAGCTGACTGGGTTGAAGGCTCTCAAGGGCATCGGTCGACGGATCCTTAT
CGATTTTACCACATTTGTAGAGGTTTTACTTGCTTTAAAAAACCTCCCACACCTCCCCCTGAACCTGAAA
CATAAAATGAATGCAATTGTTGTTGTTAACTTGTTTATTGCAGCTTATAATGGTTACAAATAAAGCAATA
GCATCACAAATTTCACAAATAAAGCATTTTTTTCACTGCATTCTAGTTGTGGTTTGTCCAAACTCATCAA
TGTATCTTATCATGTCTGCTCGAAGCGGCCGGCCGCCCCGACTCTAGAATTACACGGCGATCTTTCCGCC
CTTCTTGGCCTTTATGAGGATCTCTCTGATTTTTCTTGCGTCGAGTTTTCCGGTAAGACCTTTCGGTACT
TCGTCCACAAACACAACTCCTCCGCGCAACTTTTTCGCGGTTGTTACTTGACTGGCGACGTAATCCACGA
TCTCTTTTTCCGTCATCGTCTTTCCGTGCTCCAAAACAACAACGGCGGCGGGAAGTTCACCGGCGTCATC
GTCGGGAAGACCTGCGACACCTGCGTCGAAGATGTTGGGGTGTTGGAGCAAGATGGATTCCAATTCAGCG
GGAGCCACCTGATAGCCTTTGTACTTAATCAGAGACTTCAGGCGGTCAACGATGAAGAAGTGTTCGTCTT
CGTCCCAGTAAGCTATGTCTCCAGAATGTAGCCATCCATCCTTGTCAATCAAGGCGTTGGTCGCTTCCGG
ATTGTTTACATAACCGGACATAATCATAGGACCTCTCACACACAGTTCGCCTCTTTGATTAACGCCCAGC
GTTTTCCCGGTATCCAGATCCACAACCTTCGCTTCAAAAAATGGAACAACTTTACCGACCGCGCCCGGTT
TATCATCCCCCTCGGGTGTAATCAGAATAGCTGATGTAGTCTCAGTGAGCCCATATCCTTGCCTGATACC
TGGCAGATGGAACCTCTTGGCAACCGCTTCCCCGACTTCCTTAGAGAGGGGAGCGCCACCAGAAGCAATT
TCGTGTAAATTAGATAAATCGTATTTGTCAATCAGAGTGCTTTTGGCGAAGAAGGAGAATAGGGTTGGCA
CCAGCAGCGCACTTTGAATCTTGTAATCCTGAAGGCTCCTCAGAAACAGCTCTTCTTCAAATCTATACAT
TAAGACGACTCGAAATCCACATATCAAATATCCGAGTGTAGTAAACATTCCAAAACCGTGATGGAATGGA
ACAACACTTAAAATCGCAGTATCCGGAATGATTTGATTGCCAAAAATAGGATCTCTGGCATGCGAGAATC
TCACGCAGGCAGTTCTATGAGGCAGAGCGACACCTTTAGGCAGACCAGTAGATCCAGAGGAGTTCATGAT
CAGTGCAATTGTCTTGTCCCTATCGAAGGACTCTGGCACAAAATCGTATTCATTAAAACCGGGAGGTAGA
TGAGATGTGACGAACGTGTACATCGACTGAAATCCCTGGTAATCCGTTTTAGAATCCATGATAATAATTT
TTTGGATGATTGGGAGCTTTTTTTGCACGTTCAAAATTTTTTGCAACCCCTTTTTGGAAACGAACACCAC
GGTAGGCTGCGAAATGCCCATACTGTTGAGCAATTCACGTTCATTATAAATGTCGTTCGCGGGCGCAACT
GCAACTCCGATAAATAACGCGCCCAACACCGGCATAAAGAATTGAAGAGAGTTTTCACTGCATACGACGA
TTCTGTGATTTGTATTCAGCCCATATCGTTTCATAGCTTCTGCCAACCGAACGGACATTTCGAAGTACTC
AGCGTAAGTGATGTCCACCTCGATATGTGCATCTGTAAAAGCAATTGTTCCAGGAACCAGGGCGTATCTC
TTCATAGCCTTATGCAGTTGCTCTCCAGCGGTTCCATCTTCCAGCGGATAGAATGGCGCCGGGCCTTTCT
TTATGTTTTTGGCGTCTTCCATGGTGGCTTTACCAACAGTACCGGAATGCCAAGCTTCAGGAAATCTCTT
CTTCGGCCCGGGGTCCCCGCGCCGCACCCAGGGGTGGGCTGGGGGGCTCCGACGGCACCCGAGGGGGTGG
GGGAAGTTCCTTTTTCTCTTCGCCGGGTCGCAGTGGCTGGAGAGGGATGCGGACTCGATAGAAAAGGTAA
GGGCAAGTGCGAGGGGCCGGGCCTGGGCCCAAGCCCGGAGGAGGGCACAAGAGCACAAATTCGCCGAGCG
CGTCCGCTGCGGCGAATTCCCGAGAACTCGCGGCTCTAGAGGCGCAGTCCCCGGCCCGCCACGGCCGGCC
CCTGCCCAGCCGAGGTCTCTCGGAGCTCCGCCGCCGCCATCAACCTCTTCCTCCTCGGCGCTGTCCTCCT
CCTTCTCATCGCCACAAGGAGGCGGGGGCGAAAAGGGGGGAGAGGAGGAGGCGACAAGAGACACTCACCT
CCTCCCGGTGCCCCCTCCCGGGCCTGCGCCCCCACCCTCCGAACCCTCCTCCTGCCGCCGCGCTCCGCGC
CGCCGCCGCCGCACCGGCCCCTAATGGCCGCAGAGAACTCGCCCGAGCCGAGAGCCAGGCTGGCACCGCC
GCCTCACATCGCGCGGCGGCCGGCGGAGGCGCGGCAAGGACGCCGGGAGCGGAGCTGGCCGGACCAGAGG
GCCGAGGGGGCCGGGCCGAGCAGCGCCGCCCGCACGCCCGCGCCGACGCGGAGCCCACCGAGGAGGCCCC
GCTCCGGCGGCGGCGCAGGCGGCCCCTCCTCGCGCCGCGCTCCCCTCCTTCGCCTTCCTTTCCCGCGGAA
AATAAATAAATACGGCCGCTGCTACGGCCCCCACCGCCGGCGGCCAGGTGCTGGGAGCGCCCGCCCCCCG
GGGCTCCGTTCGGGGCCGCCCGCGGCGGCGGGAGAAGACGCCGCGGGGCGCGGGGTTATGTAATGGTCCC
CCCTAGGCGTCGACGCCGGCCCGGCTGCTGGACCGCGGTTGGGGTGTGTGCGGACGGGAGGGGGCTGGGG
GTCGCCTCAGCCCGTGCGCCCCGGGCCCCCTGCCACTGTCTCGGCCCCTGCCGCCTCTCTCCGACCCGAC
TCCCCTCCGCACTCTCTGGCTCCCGCAGTTAGCACTCAGCCCGGCGTCCTGCTTGCCCACTCTCGCCCAC
TCTCTCTCGCCCTCTCTCCCCCCCAGCCTAGCACACAAACAAGATGGCGGCTGTTGTTTCTTCCCTCTGC
CGAATCCTCCTTACAGGCTAGCGGTAGCGGCGGCGGCCGGAAATGAGCCAAGGGGGGGTGGAAAAGGGGA
ATGGCCGGGCCTCCGGAGGGGGGCGGGGCCTAGGCCCGAGCCGCTCACACAATGGGGGAAGTGGAGCCCG
GGGCGGGGCCTGTCCCAATCACGGGATCCGCCCTAGGCCCCAACGCGGTTAGCGCTTCCGCAAACTCCCC
CGGCGTCACCCTGTGGCTCCCTTTAAAGGGGAGGATTTTAAGAGTGGGGAGGATTTTAAGGGGGGAGGGG
CGGGGGCGGACTCAGAATCTATTTTCAGTCGGTGGATAGTTACGAGGGTACCTATCGATAGAGAAATGTT
CTGGCACCTGCACTTGCACTGGGGACAGCCTATTTTGCTAGTTTGTTTTGTTTCGTTTTGTTTTGATGGA
GAGCGTATGTTAGTACTATCGATTCACACAAAAAACCAACACACAGATGTAATGAAAATAAAGATATTTT
ATTGCGGCCGCTCCAAGTACCTCCCGTACCTTAATATTACTTACTTATCATGGTAGCTTGGGCTGGCGTA
ATAGCGAAGAGGCCCGCACCGATCGCCCTTCCCAACAGTTGCGCAGCCTGAATGGCGAATGGCAAATTGT
AAGCGTTAATATTTTGTTAAAATTCGCGTTAAATTTTTGTTAAATCAGCTCATTTTTTAACCAATAGGCC
GAAATCGGCAAAATCCCTTATAAATCAAAAGAATAGACCGAGATAGGGT
[37 nt withheld, positions 4040-4076]
AAAGAACGTGGACTCCAACGTCAAAGG
[49 nt withheld, positions 4104-4152]
T
[91 nt withheld, positions 4154-4244]
G
[124 nt withheld, positions 4246-4369]
CAGGTGGCACTTTTCGGGGAAATGTGCGCGGAACCCCTATTTGTTTATTTTTCTAAATACATTCAAATAT
GTATCCGCTCATGAGACAATAACCCTGATAAATGCTTCAATAATATTGAAAAAGGAAGAGTATGAGTATT
CAACATTTCCGTGTCGCCCTTATTCCCTTTTTTGCGGCATTTTGCCTTCCTGTTTTTGCTCACCCAGAAA
CGCTGGTGAAAGTAAAAGATGCTGAAGATCAGTTGGGTGCACGAGTGGGTTACATCGAACTGGATCTCAA
CAGCGGTAAGATCCTTGAGAGTTTTCGCCCCGAAGAACGTTTTCCAATGATGAGCACTTTTAAAGTTCTG
CTATGTGGCGCGGTATTATCCCGTATTGACGCCGGGCAAGAGCAACTCGGTCGCCGCATACACTATTCTC
AGAATGACTTGGTTGAGTACTCACCAGTCACAGAAAAGCATCTTACGGATGGCATGACAGTAAGAGAATT
ATGCAGTGCTGCCATAACCATGAGTGATAACACTGCGGCCAACTTACTTCTGACAACGATCGGAGGACCG
AAGGAGCTAACCGCTTTTTTGCACAACATGGGGGATCATGTAACTCGCCTTGATCGTTGGGAACCGGAGC
TGAATGAAGCCATACCAAACGACGAGCGTGACACCACGATGCCTGTAGCAATGGCAACAACGTTGCGCAA
ACTATTAACTGGCGAACTACTTACTCTAGCTTCCCGGCAACAATTAATAGACTGGATGGAGGCGGATAAA
GTTGCAGGACCACTTCTGCGCTCGGCCCTTCCGGCTGGCTGGTTTATTGCTGATAAATCTGGAGCCGGTG
AGCGTGGGTCTCGCGGTATCATTGCAGCACTGGGGCCAGATGGTAAGCCCTCCCGTATCGTAGTTATCTA
CACGACGGGGAGTCAGGCAACTATGGATGAACGAAATAGACAGATCGCTGAGATAGGTGCCTCACTGATT
AAGCATTGGTAACTGTCAGACCAAGTTTACTCATATATACTTTAGATTGATTTAAAACTTCATTTTTAAT
TTAAAAGGATCTAGGTGAAGATCCTTTTTGATAATCTCATGACCAAAATCCCTTAACGTGAGTTTTCGTT
CCACTGAGCGTCAGACCCCGTAGAAAAGATCAAAGGATCTTCTTGAGATCCTTTTTTTCTGCGCGTAATC
TGCTGCTTGCAAACAAAAAAACCACCGCTACCAGCGGTGGTTTGTTTGCCGGATCAAGAGCTACCAACTC
TTTTTCCGAAGGTAACTGGCTTCAGCAGAGCGCAGATACCAAATACTGTTCTTCTAGTGTAGCCGTAGTT
AGGCCACCACTTCAAGAACTCTGTAGCACCGCCTACATACCTCGCTCTGCTAATCCTGTTACCAGTGGCT
GCTGCCAGTGGCGATAAGTCGTGTCTTACCGGGTTGGACTCAAGACGATAGTTACCGGATAAGGCGCAGC
GGTCGGGCTGAACGGGGGGTTCGTGCACACAGCCCAGCTTGGAGCGAACGACCTACACCGAACTGAGATA
CCTACAGCGTGAGCTATGAGAAAGCGCCACGCTTCCCGAAGGGAGAAAGGCGGACAGGTATCCGGTAAGC
GGCAGGGTCGGAACAGGAGAGCGCACGAGGGAGCTTCCAGGGGGAAACGCCTGGTATCTTTATAGTCCTG
TCGGGTTTCGCCACCTCTGACTTGAGCGTCGATTTTTGTGATGCTCGTCAGGGGGGCGGAGCCTATGGAA
AAACGCCAGCAACGCGGCCTTTTTACGGTTCCTGGCCTTTTGCTGGCCTTTTGCTCACATGTTCTTTCCT
GCGTTATCCCCTGATTCTGTGGATAACCGTATTACCGCCTTTGAGTGAGCTGATACCGCTCGCCGCAGCC
GAACGACCGAGCGCAGCGAGTCAGTGAGCGAGGAAGCGGAAG
Features (pLannotate 1.2.2; 12 found; start..end, strand, type, name):
    147..215     +  CDS            large T antigen (fragment): large T antigen from SV40 (simian virus 40)
    238..359     +  polyA_signal   SV40 poly(A) signal: SV40 polyadenylation signal
    400..2052    -  CDS            luciferase: firefly luciferase; luc+; enhanced luc+ version of the luciferase gene
   2482..2535    -  ncRNA          mir-1281: Accession: RF03493 - mir-1281 microRNA precursor family
   3630..3721    -  misc_feature   pause site: RNA polymerase II transcriptional pause signal from the human α2 globin gene
   3735..3783    -  polyA_signal   poly(A) signal: synthetic polyadenylation signal
   3842..3909    +  CDS            lacZα (fragment): LacZα fragment of β-galactosidase; lacZ fragment
   3941..4369    -  rep_origin     f1 ori (sequence partly withheld): f1 bacteriophage origin of replication; arrow indicates direction of (+) strand synthesis
   4396..4500    +  promoter       AmpR promoter: bla
   4501..5361    +  CDS            AmpR: β-lactamase; bla; confers resistance to ampicillin, carbenicillin, and related antibiotics
   5532..6120    +  rep_origin     ori: high-copy-number ColE1/pMB1/pBR322/pUC origin of replication
   6300..131     -  CDS            TcR (fragment) (across the origin): tetracycline efflux protein; tet; confers resistance to tetracycline
