[The description below was written by a language model from this plasmid's Addgene catalogue record and pLannotate feature annotations shown in this document.]
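Description:
pGL3-p300 reporter is a promoter-reporter plasmid built on pGL3-Basic, a promoterless, enhancerless firefly luciferase vector for transient transfection of mammalian cells. It is propagated in E. coli as a high-copy plasmid through a ColE1/pUC-type origin and selected with ampicillin via the β-lactamase gene. An f1 origin is also present, allowing single-stranded DNA production. The assembled sequence is about 6.3 kb, consistent with the 4.8 kb backbone plus a roughly 1.5 kb insert.

The insert is the promoter region and 5' UTR of human EP300, which encodes the transcriptional coactivator and acetyltransferase p300. It was cloned between the KpnI and HindIII sites of the polylinker, immediately upstream of the luc+ coding sequence. The catalogue lists luciferase as a C-terminal "tag", but since the insert is promoter and untranslated leader, the arrangement is best understood as a transcriptional reporter in which luciferase output reflects EP300 promoter activity. Transcripts are terminated by the SV40 late poly(A) signal downstream of luc+. A synthetic poly(A) signal and a transcriptional pause site upstream of the cloning site reduce background from spurious read-through originating in the backbone. The feature table does not annotate the promoter insert itself. The only hit in that interval is a mir-1281 precursor family match, which probably reflects genomic sequence within the cloned EP300 fragment. The short large T antigen, lacZα and TcR fragments are backbone remnants rather than functional genes.

According to the associated publication, the construct belongs to work on transcriptional regulation of p300 and CBP by Egr1 in prostate cells. It is suited to assays of how transcription factors or treatments alter EP300 promoter activity.
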