Addgene plasmid #11726: pGL3-p300 reporter
Depositing lab: Eileen Adamson. Depositing organization: Sanford Burnham Prebys Medical Discovery Institute. Publication: Coactivating factors p300 and CBP are transcriptionally crossregulated by Egr1 in prostate cells, leading to divergent responses. Yu J, de Belle I, Liang H, Adamson ED. Mol Cell. 2004 Jul 2. 15(1):83-94. 10.1016/j.molcel.2004.06.030 PubMed 15225550.
Backbone
  Vector backbone: pGL3-Basic
  Backbone manufacturer: Promega
  Backbone size w/o insert (bp): 4818
  Vector type: Mammalian Expression, Luciferase
Growth in bacteria
  Bacterial resistance: Ampicillin, 100 μg/mL
  Growth temperature: 37°C
  Growth strain: DH5alpha
  Copy number: High Copy
Gene/Insert
  Gene/Insert name: p300 promoter and 5' UTR (alt name: p300)
  Insert size (bp): 1533
  Entrez Gene: EP300 (a.k.a. KAT3B, MKHK2, RSTS2, p300)
  Tag / fusion protein: Luciferase (C terminal on backbone)
  Cloning method: Restriction Enzyme; 5′ cloning site KpnI (unknown if destroyed); 3′ cloning site HindIII (unknown if destroyed)
  Sequencing primers: 5′ RVprimer3; 3′ LucNrev
Terms and licenses: Academic/Nonprofit Terms; Industry Terms: Not Available to Industry
How to cite: pGL3-p300 reporter was a gift from Eileen Adamson (Addgene plasmid # 11726 ; http://n2t.net/addgene:11726 ; RRID:Addgene_11726)
