>Addgene plasmid #11726 | pGL3-p300 reporter | addgene partial sequence | sequence record 18462 | RVprimer3 5'-CTAGCAAAATAGGCTGTCCC-3'
TTTCTCTATCGATAGGTACCCTCGTAACTATCCACCGACTGAAAATAGATTCTGAGTCCGCCCCCGCCCC
TCCCCCCTTAAAATCCTCCCCACTCTTAAAATCCTCCCCTTTAAAGGGAGCCACAGGGTGACGCCGGGGG
AGTTTGCGGAAGCGCTAACCGCGTTGGGGCCTAGGGCGGATCCCGTGATTGGGACAGGCCCCGCCCCGGG
CTCCACTTCCCCCATTGTGTGAGCGGCTCGGGCCTAGGCCCCGCCCCCCTCCGGAGGCCCGGCCATTCCC
CTTTTCCACCCCCCCTTGGCTCATTTCCGGCCGCCGCCGCTACCGCTAGCCTGTAAGGAGGATTCGGCAG
AGGGAAGAAACAACAGCCGCCATCTTGTTTGTGTGCTAGGCTGGGGGGGAGAGAGGGCGAGAGAGAGTGG
GCGAGAGTGGGCAAGCAGGACGCCGGGCTGAGTGCTAACTGCGGGAGCCAGAGAGTGCGGAGGGGAGTCA
GGTCGGAGAG
